>Addgene plasmid #115041 | AT5G41180 P3_pECIA2 | addgene full sequence | sequence record 297007 | Addgene NGS Result
GTAAAACGACGGCCAGTGAATTAATTCGTTGCAGGACAGGATGTGGTGCCCGATGTGACTAGCTCTTTGC
TGCAGGCCGTCCTATCCTCTGGTTCCGATAAGAGACCCAGAACTCCGGCCCCCCACCGCCCACCGCCACC
CCCATACATATGTGGTACGCAAGTAAGAGTGCCTGCGCATGCCCCATGTGCCCCACCAAGAGCTTTGCAT
CCCATACAAGTCCCCAAAGTGGAGAACCGAACCAATTCTTCGCGGGCAGAACAAAAGCTTCTGCACACGT
CTCCACTCGAATTTGGAGCCGGCCGGCGTGTGCAAAAGAGGTGAATCGAACGAAAGACCCGTGTGTAAAG
CCGCGTTTCCAAAATGTATAAAACCGAGAGCATCTGGCCAATGTGCATCAGTTGTGGTCAGCAGCAAAAT
CAAGTGAATCATCTCAGTGCAACTAAAGGGGGGATCCGATCTCAATATGAAGTTATGCATATTACTGGCC
GTCGTGGCCTTTGTTGGCCTCTCGCTCGGGTCTAAAGAAGTTGAAGCAGTTAGAAGATTCAAGGAAGCCA
TTTATAAGGACCCATTGCTAGTTATGTCTAATTGGAATGTCCCCAATTTGAGTCCTTGTGATTGGAATGG
CATTAAATGTTCTCCATCTAAGGATCACATTATCAAGATAAATATATCGGGGACATCGATGAGAGGGTTT
CTTGTGCCAGAACTTGGTCAAATAACCTACTTGCAAGAACTGATCCTGCGTGGGAACATTCTAATGGGGA
CAATACCAAAGGAGATAGGAAAGTTAAAGAAACTCAAGATCTTAGACCTGGGAAACAATCATTTGACAGG
ACCGATTCCAGCAGAGATCGGGAAATTGTCAAGGATTAAGACAATAAACCTTCAGTCCAATGGTTTAATA
GGAAAGTTACCTCCAGAGATTGGAAACTTGAAGCACCTTAAAGAACTTCTTATTGGCAGGAATAGGCTTC
GAGGAAGTATTCCTATTGCCGCGAAAACATCAAAAAAGTATGCTTCAAATCCAAGTGCAAACATCAGTGG
TTTGTGCAAGTCTTCTCTATTTAAAGTGGCAGATTTCTCTTACAACTTTTTCGAGGGAAGAGTTCCGAGT
TGCTTGGATTACCTCCCAATAACGAGCTTTCAAGGAAACTGCATGAAAACCATGGATGTTAAGCAGAGAC
CTCTTTCAGAATGTGCTCGCTTAGCTGTAACCGTGGCCAAGAAGAAGCATCGAGCATCGAGACAAACATG
GCTTCGGCTGGAGGTGCTGTTCCAGGGACCAGGGAGCGACAAAACTCACACATGCCCACCGTGCCCAGCA
CCTGAACTCCTGGGGGGACCGTCAGTCTTCCTCTTCCCCCCAAAACCCAAGGACACCCTCATGATCTCCC
GGACCCCTGAGGTCACATGCGTGGTGGTGGACGTGAGCCACGAAGACCCTGAGGTCAAGTTCAACTGGTA
CGTGGACGGCGTGGAGGTGCATAATGCCAAGACAAAGCCGCGGGAGGAGCAGTACAACAGCACGTACCGT
GTGGTCAGCGTCCTCACCGTCCTGCACCAGGACTGGCTGAATGGCAAGGAGTACAAGTGCAAGGTCTCCA
ACAAAGCCCTCCCAGCCCCCATCGAGAAAACCATCTCCAAAGCCAAAGGGCAGCCCCGAGAACCACAGGT
GTACACCCTGCCCCCATCCCGGGAGGAGATGACCAAGAACCAGGTCAGCCTGACCTGCCTGGTCAAAGGC
TTCTATCCCAGCGACATCGCCGTGGAGTGGGAGAGCAATGGGCAGCCGGAGAACAACTACAAGACCACGC
CTCCCGTGCTGGACTCCGACGGCTCCTTCTTCCTCTACAGCAAGCTCACCGTGGACAAGAGCAGGTGGCA
GCAGGGGAACGTCTTCTCATGCTCCGTGATGCATGAGGGTCTGCACAACCACTACACGCAGAAGAGCCTC
TCCCTGTCTCCGGGTAAATCTAGAGGGCCCTTCGAAGGTAAGCCTATCCCTAACCCTCTCCTCGGTCTCG
ATTCTACGCGTACCGGTCATCATCACCATCACCATTGAGTTTAAACCCGCTGATCAGCCTCGACTGTGCC
TTCTAAGGCCTGAGCTCGCTGATCAGCCTCGATCGAGGATCCAGACATGATAAGATACATTGATGAGTTT
GGACAAACCACAACTAGAATGCAGTGAAAAAAATGCTTTATTTGTGAAATTTGTGATGCTATTGCTTTAT
TTGTAACCATTATAAGCTGCAATAAACAAGTTAACAACAACAATTGCATTCATTTTATGTTTCAGGTTCA
GGGGGAGGTGTGGGAGGTTTTTTAAAGCAAGTAAAACCTCTACAAATGTGGTATGGCTGATTATGATCAG
TCGACCTGCAGGCATGCAAGCTTGGCGTAATCATGGTCATAGCTGTTTCCTGTGTGAAATTGTTATCCGC
TCACAATTCCACACAACATACGAGCCGGAAGCATAAAGTGTAAAGCCTGGGGTGCCTAATGAGTGAGCTA
ACTCACATTAATTGCGTTGCGCTCACTGCCCGCTTTCCAGTCGGGAAACCTGTCGTGCCAGCTGCATTAA
TGAATCGGCCAACGCGCGGGGAGAGGCGGTTTGCGTATTGGGCGCTCTTCCGCTTCCTCGCTCACTGACT
CGCTGCGCTCGGTCGTTCGGCTGCGGCGAGCGGTATCAGCTCACTCAAAGGCGGTAATACGGTTATCCAC
AGAATCAGGGGATAACGCAGGAAAGAACATGTGAGCAAAAGGCCAGCAAAAGGCCAGGAACCGTAAAAAG
GCCGCGTTGCTGGCGTTTTTCCATAGGCTCCGCCCCCCTGACGAGCATCACAAAAATCGACGCTCAAGTC
AGAGGTGGCGAAACCCGACAGGACTATAAAGATACCAGGCGTTTCCCCCTGGAAGCTCCCTCGTGCGCTC
TCCTGTTCCGACCCTGCCGCTTACCGGATACCTGTCCGCCTTTCTCCCTTCGGGAAGCGTGGCGCTTTCT
CATAGCTCACGCTGTAGGTATCTCAGTTCGGTGTAGGTCGTTCGCTCCAAGCTGGGCTGTGTGCACGAAC
CCCCCGTTCAGCCCGACCGCTGCGCCTTATCCGGTAACTATCGTCTTGAGTCCAACCCGGTAAGACACGA
CTTATCGCCACTGGCAGCAGCCACTGGTAACAGGATTAGCAGAGCGAGGTATGTAGGCGGTGCTACAGAG
TTCTTGAAGTGGTGGCCTAACTACGGCTACACTAGAAGAACAGTATTTGGTATCTGCGCTCTGCTGAAGC
CAGTTACCTTCGGAAAAAGAGTTGGTAGCTCTTGATCCGGCAAACAAACCACCGCTGGTAGCGGTGGTTT
TTTTGTTTGCAAGCAGCAGATTACGCGCAGAAAAAAAGGATCTCAAGAAGATCCTTTGATCTTTTCTACG
GGGTCTGACGCTCAGTGGAACGAAAACTCACGTTAAGGGATTTTGGTCATGAGATTATCAAAAAGGATCT
TCACCTAGATCCTTTTAAATTAAAAATGAAGTTTTAAATCAATCTAAAGTATATATGAGTAAACTTGGTC
TGACAGTTACCAATGCTTAATCAGTGAGGCACCTATCTCAGCGATCTGTCTATTTCGTTCATCCATAGTT
GCCTGACTCCCCGTCGTGTAGATAACTACGATACGGGAGGGCTTACCATCTGGCCCCAGTGCTGCAATGA
TACCGCGAGACCCACGCTCACCGGCTCCAGATTTATCAGCAATAAACCAGCCAGCCGGAAGGGCCGAGCG
CAGAAGTGGTCCTGCAACTTTATCCGCCTCCATCCAGTCTATTAATTGTTGCCGGGAAGCTAGAGTAAGT
AGTTCGCCAGTTAATAGTTTGCGCAACGTTGTTGCCATTGCTACAGGCATCGTGGTGTCACGCTCGTCGT
TTGGTATGGCTTCATTCAGCTCCGGTTCCCAACGATCAAGGCGAGTTACATGATCCCCCATGTTGTGCAA
AAAAGCGGTTAGCTCCTTCGGTCCTCCGATCGTTGTCAGAAGTAAGTTGGCCGCAGTGTTATCACTCATG
GTTATGGCAGCACTGCATAATTCTCTTACTGTCATGCCATCCGTAAGATGCTTTTCTGTGACTGGTGAGT
ACTCAACCAAGTCATTCTGAGAATAGTGTATGCGGCGACCGAGTTGCTCTTGCCCGGCGTCAATACGGGA
TAATACCGCGCCACATAGCAGAACTTTAAAAGTGCTCATCATTGGAAAACGTTCTTCGGGGCGAAAACTC
TCAAGGATCTTACCGCTGTTGAGATCCAGTTCGATGTAACCCACTCGTGCACCCAACTGATCTTCAGCAT
CTTTTACTTTCACCAGCGTTTCTGGGTGAGCAAAAACAGGAAGGCAAAATGCCGCAAAAAAGGGAATAAG
GGCGACACGGAAATGTTGAATACTCATACTCTTCCTTTTTCAATATTATTGAAGCATTTATCAGGGTTAT
TGTCTCATGAGCGGATACATATTTGAATGTATTTAGAAAAATAAACAAATAGGGGTTCCGCGCACATTTC
CCCGAAAAGTGCCACCTGACGTCTAAGAAACCATTATTATCATGACATTAACCTATAAAAATAGGCGTAT
CACGAGGCCCTTTCGTCTCGCGCGTTTCGGTGATGACGGTGAAAACCTCTGACACATGCAGCTCCCGGAG
ACGGTCACAGCTTGTCTGTAAGCGGATGCCGGGAGCAGACAAGCCCGTCAGGGCGCGTCAGCGGGTGTTG
GCGGGTGTCGGGGCTGGCTTAACTATGCGGCATCAGAGCAGATTGTACTGAGAGTGCACCATATGCGGTG
TGAAATACCGCACAGATGCGTAAGGAGAAAATACCGCATCAGGCGCCATTCGCCATTCAGGCTGCGCAAC
TGTTGGGAAGGGCGATCGGTGCGGGCCTCTTCGCTATTACGCCAGCTGGCGAAAGGGGGATGTGCTGCAA
GGCGATTAAGTTGGGTAACGCCAGGGTTTTCCCAGTCACGACGTT
Features (pLannotate 1.2.2; 18 found; start..end, strand, type, name):
     23..449     +  promoter       MT promoter: Drosophila metallothionein promoter
    467..520     +  sig_peptide    BiP signal sequence: Drosophila BiP signal sequence
    521..1276    +  CDS            Y1634_ARATH (fragment): Experimental evidence at protein level: Swiss-Prot protein existence level 1. From Arabidopsis thaliana (Mouse-ear cress).
   1298..1978    +  CDS            IGHG1 (fragment): IGHG1_HUMAN - Experimental evidence at protein level: Swiss-Prot protein existence level 1. Constant region of immunoglobulin heavy chains. Immunoglobulins, also known as antibodies, are membrane-bound or secreted glycoproteins produced by B lymphocytes. In the recognition phase of humoral immunity, the membrane-bound immunoglobulins serve as receptors which, upon binding of a specific antigen, trigger the clonal expansion and differentiation of B lymphocytes into immunoglobulins- secreting plasma cells. Secreted immunoglobulins mediate the effector phase of humoral immunity, which results in
   1997..2038    +  CDS            V5 tag: epitope tag from simian virus 5
   2138..2272    -  polyA_signal   SV40 poly(A) signal: SV40 polyadenylation signal
   2295..2379    -  CDS            large T antigen (fragment): large T antigen from SV40 (simian virus 40)
   2379..2403    +  misc_feature   MCS (fragment): pUC18/19 multiple cloning site
   2440..2456    -  protein_bind   lac operator: The lac repressor binds to the lac operator to inhibit transcription in E. coli. This inhibition can be relieved by adding lactose or isopropyl-β-D-thiogalactopyranoside (IPTG). lac repressor encoded by lacI
   2464..2494    -  promoter       lac promoter: promoter for the E. coli lac operon
   2509..2530    -  protein_bind   CAP binding site: CAP binding activates transcription in the presence of cAMP. E. coli catabolite activator protein
   2543..2635    -  CDS            lacI (fragment): lac repressor; lacI; The lac repressor binds to the lac operator to inhibit transcription in E. coli. This inhibition can be relieved by adding lactose or isopropyl-β-D-thiogalactopyranoside (IPTG).
   2818..3406    -  rep_origin     ori: high-copy-number ColE1/pMB1/pBR322/pUC origin of replication
   3577..4437    -  CDS            AmpR: β-lactamase; bla; confers resistance to ampicillin, carbenicillin, and related antibiotics
   4438..4542    -  promoter       AmpR promoter: bla
   4637..4672    +  CDS            rop (fragment): Rop protein, which maintains plasmids at low copy number; rop
   4774..4873    +  misc_feature   bom (fragment): basis of mobility region from pBR322
   4879..21      -  CDS            lacZα (fragment) (across the origin): LacZα fragment of β-galactosidase; lacZ fragment
