[The description below was written by a language model from this plasmid's Addgene catalogue record and pLannotate feature annotations shown in this document.]
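Description:
AT5G41180 P3_pECIA2 is a 5,015 nt insect-cell expression plasmid built on the pECIA2 backbone. It produces a secreted, tagged extracellular domain of the Arabidopsis thaliana leucine-rich repeat receptor kinase encoded by AT5G41180. In E. coli it is propagated through a high-copy ColE1/pUC-type origin and selected with ampicillin via the β-lactamase gene. The remaining bacterial annotations (lac promoter and operator, CAP site, and fragments of lacI, lacZα, rop and bom) are leftovers of the cloning-vector scaffold and are not functional parts of the payload. No marker for selection in insect cells appears in the feature table.

The expression cassette is driven by the Drosophila metallothionein promoter, which is induced with copper sulfate in Drosophila cell culture. Downstream, a Drosophila BiP signal sequence directs the product into the secretory pathway. It is fused in frame to the receptor ectodomain fragment, which was inserted by ligation-independent cloning. Following the ectodomain are a human IgG1 heavy-chain constant (Fc) region, a V5 epitope and, according to the catalogue entry, a hexahistidine tag, although the feature table does not annotate the latter separately. An SV40 polyadenylation signal lies downstream of the cassette. The Fc portion typically dimerises the fusion and allows it to be captured on a surface, while the V5 and His tags allow detection and purification.

The depositor designates this plasmid as the bait vector, to be used with the matching prey construct in pECIA14. The pair belongs to a collection made to map extracellular-domain interactions among Arabidopsis LRR receptor kinases.
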