Addgene plasmid #115041: AT5G41180 P3_pECIA2
Purpose: Bait vector AT5G41180 P3_pECIA2 should be used with prey vector AT5G41180 P3_pECIA14.
Depositing lab: Youssef Belkhadir. Depositing organization: Gregor Mendel Institute of Molecular Plant Biology. Publication: An extracellular network of Arabidopsis leucine-rich repeat receptor kinases. Smakowska-Luzan E, Mott GA, Parys K, Stegmann M, Howton TC, Layeghifard M, Neuhold J, Lehner A, Kong J, Grunwald K, Weinberger N, Satbhai SB, Mayer D, Busch W, Madalinski M, Stolt-Bergner P, Provart NJ, Mukhtar MS, Zipfel C, Desveaux D, Guttman DS, Belkhadir Y. Nature. 2018 Jan 18;553(7688):342-346. doi: 10.1038/nature25184. Epub 2018 Jan 10. PubMed 29320478.
Backbone
  Vector backbone: pECIA2
  Backbone manufacturer: Chris Garcia (Addgene plasmid # 47032)
  Vector type: Insect Expression
Growth in bacteria
  Bacterial resistance: Ampicillin, 100 μg/mL
  Growth temperature: 37°C
  Growth strain: DH5alpha
  Copy number: High Copy
Gene/Insert
  Gene/Insert name: AT5G41180
  Species: A. thaliana (mustard weed)
  Entrez Gene: AT5G41180 (a.k.a. AT5G41180, MEE6.25, MEE6_25)
  Promoter: Metallothionein (Copper-Inducible)
  Tag / fusion protein: Fc, V5 and hexahistidine tags (C terminal on backbone)
  Cloning method: Ligation Independent Cloning
Terms and licenses: Academic/Nonprofit Terms; Industry Terms: Not Available to Industry
Depositor comments: Plasmid for secreted expression in Drosophila cell culture by induction via CuSO4. Insert is an extracellular domain of indicated LRR-RK, C-terminally tagged with Fc, V5 and hexahistidine tags. Insert Protein Sequence: SKEVEAVRRFKEAIYKDPLLVMSNWNVPNLSPCDWNGIKCSPSKDHIIKINISGTSMRGFLVPELGQITYLQELILRGNILMGTIPKEIGKLKKLKILDLGNNHLTGPIPAEIGKLSRIKTINLQSNGLIGKLPPEIGNLKHLKELLIGRNRLRGSIPIAAKTSKKYASNPSANISGLCKSSLFKVADFSYNFFEGRVPSCLDYLPITSFQGNCMKTMDVKQRPLSECARLAVTVAKKKHRASRQTWLR
How to cite: AT5G41180 P3_pECIA2 was a gift from Youssef Belkhadir (Addgene plasmid # 115041 ; http://n2t.net/addgene:115041 ; RRID:Addgene_115041)
